>Addgene plasmid #12755 | DCT.VV.Orf67 | addgene partial sequence | sequence record 19150 | 12755 with T7
CTTGGTACCGAGCTCGGATCCAGTACCCTTCACCGAATTCCAGCTGACCACCATGATTATCAAGTCTTAT
ACGATCCGCGTCTTTTTTGACAGGATCAGGTTCTTCTACAGGAAGAAGTTTCGGCCTCTTATGATATTCA
TGTCTGGGAAACGGTGGTCTAGGGTGAGGCTCCGGTATCGGAGTGGGTTTTGGATTATAATCATCATCGT
CTATGACATCATCTTCGACTTCGATATTTATTTTGCTATCTTGATGATGTCCTGTATCAGTTGCATTTTC
AGCACTCGACTGAATATTAGCGCATTCATTGTCTATTATTACCATATTTCTAAACCCAAAATGTATGTGT
TGAACATCAGTACTATCGTTGATGAGTCTTATAGCATGAATTCGCTTATCGTTATCGGGTTTATCTTCTG
TCACCTTAGCAATTCCTTTTTTATTAAACTCTACATAATCATATCCATTTCTATTGTTTGTTCTAATATA
AACGAGTATAGCATCATTGCTAAATTTTTTCAATAGGCAATTCCCGGGGATCCGAATAAAGGGTCAAGAC
AATTCTGCAGATATCCAGCACAGTGGCGGCCGCTCGAGTCTAGAGGGCCCGCGGTTCGAAGGTAAGCCTA
TCCCTAACCCTCTCCTCGGTCTCGATTCTACGCGTACCGGTCATCATCACCATCACCATTGAGTTTAAAC
CCGCTGATCAGCCTCGACTGTGCCTTCTAGTTGCCAGCCATCTGTTGTTTTGCCCTCCCCGTGCCTTCCT
TGACCCTGGAAGGTGCACTCCCACTG
