[The description below was written by a language model from this plasmid's Addgene catalogue record.]
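Description:
DCT.VV.Orf67 is a mammalian expression plasmid carrying a single vaccinia virus open reading frame, designated Orf67 within its source library, in the commercial pcDNA 3.1D V5-His-TOPO backbone (about 5.5 kb without insert). The insert is recorded as 468 bp and is flanked by BamHI sites that remain intact on both sides, so the ORF can be excised as a fragment. The plasmid is maintained at high copy in E. coli under ampicillin selection, and it carries a neomycin resistance marker that allows G418 selection of transfected mammalian cells. No feature table accompanies the record, so the promoter and tags are not explicitly listed. Vectors of this backbone family generally drive the insert from a CMV immediate-early promoter, with an upstream T7 promoter (consistent with the T7 sequencing primer listed) and optional C-terminal V5 and polyhistidine tags. Whether the tags are in frame with this ORF is not stated.

The construct belongs to a library of vaccinia ORF expression plasmids built for screening, associated with work identifying poxvirus CD8+ T cell determinants to support the design and characterization of smallpox vaccines. In that setting, each plasmid is used to express one viral protein in mammalian cells so that T cell recognition can be assigned to individual gene products. The "Orf67" name applies only within this library, and the corresponding ORF names in the Copenhagen and WR strains are given in the library's supplementary data rather than in this record. The depositors caution that the clone was made for screening and may differ from the canonical reference sequence, so the insert sequence should be verified before use in applications that need exact coding fidelity.
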