Addgene plasmid #12755: DCT.VV.Orf67
Purpose: This plasmid was designed for screening purposes and may contain discrepancies relative to the current canonical GenBank version of the gene.
Depositing lab: Jack Bennink & Jon Yewdell. Depositing organization: National Institute of Allergy and Infectious Diseases (NIAID). Publication: Identification of poxvirus CD8+ T cell determinants to enable rational design and characterization of smallpox vaccines. Tscharke DC, Karupiah G, Zhou J, Palmore T, Irvine KR, Haeryfar SM, Williams S, Sidney J, Sette A, Bennink JR, Yewdell JW. J Exp Med. 2005 January 3; 201(1): 95–104. 10.1084/jem.20041912 PubMed 15623576.
Backbone
  Vector backbone: pcDNA 3.1D V5-His-TOPO
  Backbone manufacturer: Invitrogen
  Backbone size w/o insert (bp): 5514
  Vector type: Mammalian Expression
  Selectable markers: Neomycin (select with G418)
Growth in bacteria
  Bacterial resistance: Ampicillin, 100 μg/mL
  Growth temperature: 37°C
  Growth strain: DH5alpha
  Copy number: High Copy
Gene/Insert
  Gene/Insert name: VV.Orf67
  Species: Vaccinia Virus
  Insert size (bp): 468
  Cloning method: Restriction Enzyme; 5′ cloning site BamHI (not destroyed); 3′ cloning site BamHI (not destroyed)
  Sequencing primers: 5′ Universal T7
Terms and licenses: Academic/Nonprofit Terms; Industry Terms: Not Available to Industry
Depositor comments: Please see the Vaccinia kit page ( https://www.addgene.org/vvorf/ ) for more information. The kit page contains the supplemental VVOrfData spreadsheet, which includes important information about this plasmid. The plasmid and insert names provided here relate only to this library. The name of the ORF (if present) in VACV strain Copenhagen and the name of the ORF (if annotated) in VACV strain WR sequence can be found in VVOrfData spreadsheet. Please note that the amino acid sequence given for each ORF in the spreadsheet may contain some errors. Additionally, changes from the expected sequence may be present in these plasmids. Please see Addgene's quality control sequence and sequencing notes in the VVOrfData spreadsheet before ordering this plasmid.
How to cite: DCT.VV.Orf67 was a gift from Jack Bennink & Jon Yewdell (Addgene plasmid # 12755 ; http://n2t.net/addgene:12755 ; RRID:Addgene_12755)
